Addgene plasmid #231357: pAAV.T7-SP6-BC(p11-14)-CMVp-CI-mRuby2-W3SL-T7
Purpose: Single stranded AAV genome with barcodeless T7 RNA polymerase promoter and SP6-driven barcode, for tracking AAV concatemers via SpECTr. Also expresses mRuby2 from CMV promoter.
Depositing lab: Viviana Gradinaru. Depositing organization: California Institute of Technology. Publication: Spatial genomics of AAV vectors reveals mechanism of transcriptional crosstalk that enables targeted delivery of large genetic cargo. Coughlin GM, Borsos M, Barcelona BH, Appling N, Mayfield AMH, Mackey ED, Eser RA, Jackson CR, Chen X, Kumar SR, Gradinaru V. Nat Biotechnol. 2025 Mar 20. doi: 10.1038/s41587-025-02565-4. PubMed 40113953.
Backbone
  Vector backbone: pAAV
  Vector type: AAV
Growth in bacteria
  Bacterial resistance: Ampicillin, 100 μg/mL
  Growth temperature: 30°C
  Growth strain: NEB Stable
  Copy number: High Copy
Gene/Insert
  Gene/Insert name: T7-SP6-BC(p11-14)
  Species: Other
  Insert size (bp): 202
  Cloning method: Gibson Cloning
Terms and licenses: Academic/Nonprofit Terms; Industry Terms: Not Available to Industry
Depositor comments: Also contains a CMVp-driven mRuby2, with chimeric intron to increase expression
How to cite: pAAV.T7-SP6-BC(p11-14)-CMVp-CI-mRuby2-W3SL-T7 was a gift from Viviana Gradinaru (Addgene plasmid # 231357 ; http://n2t.net/addgene:231357 ; RRID:Addgene_231357)
