[The description below was written by a language model from this plasmid's Addgene catalogue record and pLannotate feature annotations shown in this document.]
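Description:
pAAV.T7-SP6-BC(p11-14)-CMVp-CI-mRuby2-W3SL-T7 is a 4.7 kb AAV transfer plasmid on a pAAV backbone, designed to be packaged as a single-stranded AAV genome. It is propagated in E. coli through a high-copy ColE1/pUC-type origin with ampicillin selection (AmpR, β-lactamase under its own promoter). It also carries an f1 phage origin and small remnants of pBR322 bom and rop sequences. The recorded host is a recombination-deficient stable strain, a common choice for preserving the repeat-rich AAV2 inverted terminal repeats that flank the payload and direct genome replication and encapsidation.

Between the ITRs there are two functional modules. The first is the 202 bp catalogued insert, a detection cassette. It consists of a T7 RNA polymerase promoter lying just inside the left ITR and facing outward toward it, followed by an SP6 promoter facing inward that drives transcription of the barcode designated p11-14. A second T7 promoter sits just inside the right ITR, also pointing outward. According to the record, the T7 promoters are barcodeless and the construct is used to track AAV concatemers by a method called SpECTr. The outward orientation suggests that T7 transcripts would cross ITR junctions into a neighbouring genome when genomes join, although the record does not spell out this mechanism.

The second module is a mammalian reporter. A CMV immediate-early promoter and a chimeric β-globin/immunoglobulin intron, included to boost expression, drive the red fluorescent protein mRuby2. It is followed by W3SL, a compact element annotated here as truncated WPRE fragments plus SV40 polyadenylation fragments. mRuby2 fluorescence marks transduced cells alongside the barcode readout.
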