Features (pLannotate 1.2.2; 20 found; start..end, strand, type, name):
      1..589     +  rep_origin     ori: high-copy-number ColE1/pMB1/pBR322/pUC origin of replication
    651..791     -  repeat_region  AAV2 ITR: inverted terminal repeat of adeno-associated virus serotype 2 inverted
    794..812     -  promoter       T7 promoter: promoter for bacteriophage T7 RNA polymerase
    863..881     +  promoter       SP6 promoter: promoter for bacteriophage SP6 RNA polymerase
   1006..1026    -  misc_feature   MCS (fragment): pBluescript multiple cloning site
   1027..1230    +  promoter       CMV promoter: human cytomegalovirus (CMV) immediate early promoter
   1260..1392    +  intron         chimeric intron: chimera between introns from human β-globin and immunoglobulin heavy chain genes
   1405..2115    +  CDS            mRuby2: mRuby2 is a basic (constitutively fluorescent) red fluorescent protein published in 2012, derived from Entacmaea quadricolor. It has moderate acid sensitivity.
   2128..2285    +  misc_feature   WPRE (fragment): woodchuck hepatitis virus posttranscriptional regulatory element
   2291..2375    +  misc_feature   WPRE (fragment): woodchuck hepatitis virus posttranscriptional regulatory element
   2374..2417    -  polyA_signal   SV40 poly(A) signal (fragment): SV40 polyadenylation signal
   2421..2488    -  polyA_signal   SV40 poly(A) signal (fragment): SV40 polyadenylation signal
   2611..2629    +  promoter       T7 promoter: promoter for bacteriophage T7 RNA polymerase
   2640..2780    +  repeat_region  AAV2 ITR: inverted terminal repeat of adeno-associated virus serotype 2 inverted
   2785..2836    -  misc_feature   bom (fragment): basis of mobility region from pBR322
   2855..3310    +  rep_origin     f1 ori (sequence partly withheld): f1 bacteriophage origin of replication; arrow indicates direction of (+) strand synthesis
   3311..3360    -  misc_feature   bom (fragment): basis of mobility region from pBR322
   3462..3497    -  CDS            rop (fragment): Rop protein, which maintains plasmids at low copy number; rop
   3592..3696    +  promoter       AmpR promoter: bla
   3697..4557    +  CDS            AmpR: β-lactamase; bla; confers resistance to ampicillin, carbenicillin, and related antibiotics
>Addgene plasmid #231357 | pAAV.T7-SP6-BC(p11-14)-CMVp-CI-mRuby2-W3SL-T7 | addgene full sequence | sequence record 459837 | Addgene NGS Result
TTGAGATCCTTTTTTTCTGCGCGTAATCTGCTGCTTGCAAACAAAAAAACCACCGCTACCAGCGGTGGTT
TGTTTGCCGGATCAAGAGCTACCAACTCTTTTTCCGAAGGTAACTGGCTTCAGCAGAGCGCAGATACCAA
ATACTGTTCTTCTAGTGTAGCCGTAGTTAGGCCACCACTTCAAGAACTCTGTAGCACCGCCTACATACCT
CGCTCTGCTAATCCTGTTACCAGTGGCTGCTGCCAGTGGCGATAAGTCGTGTCTTACCGGGTTGGACTCA
AGACGATAGTTACCGGATAAGGCGCAGCGGTCGGGCTGAACGGGGGGTTCGTGCACACAGCCCAGCTTGG
AGCGAACGACCTACACCGAACTGAGATACCTACAGCGTGAGCTATGAGAAAGCGCCACGCTTCCCGAAGG
GAGAAAGGCGGACAGGTATCCGGTAAGCGGCAGGGTCGGAACAGGAGAGCGCACGAGGGAGCTTCCAGGG
GGAAACGCCTGGTATCTTTATAGTCCTGTCGGGTTTCGCCACCTCTGACTTGAGCGTCGATTTTTGTGAT
GCTCGTCAGGGGGGCGGAGCCTATGGAAAAACGCCAGCAACGCGGCCTTTTTACGGTTCCTGGCCTTTTG
CTGGCCTTTTGCTCACATGTCCTGCAGGCAGCTGCGCGCTCGCTCGCTCACTGAGGCCGCTCGGGCAAAG
CCCGGGCGTCGGGCGACCTTTGGTCGCCCGGCCTCAGTGAGCGAGCGAGCGCGCAGAGAGGGAGTGGCCA
ACTCCATCACTAGGGGTTCCTGCCCTATAGTGAGTCGTATTACCCGGCCAGGAACCGTAAAAAGGACTTG
CCCGCGTTGCTGGCGTTTAACGATTTAGGTGACACTATAGAATACACGGGTGGTAACCGTATTCATTGGA
TTTATGTGTATTTGCCAGTGATGGCAAATTGCCAAGGCTGCTACGGACGATGTGGAAGATGGCCCAAGAG
CATCTGGAGAGACAAGGCCGCCTCGAGCTTGATATCGAATTCCTGCGTGATGCGGTTTTGGCAGTACATC
AATGGGCGTGGATAGCGGTTTGACTCACGGGGATTTCCAAGTCTCCACCCCATTGACGTCAATGGGAGTT
TGTTTTGGCACCAAAATCAACGGGACTTTCCAAAATGTCGTAACAACTCCGCCCCATTGACGCAAATGGG
CGGTAGGCGTGTACGGTGGGAGGTCTATATAAGCAGAGCTAGAGATTTAAGAATAAGGGCTTATTACAGG
TAAGTATCAAGGTTACAAGACAGGTTTAAGGAGACCAATAGAAACTGGGCTTGTCGAGACAGAGAAGACT
CTTGCGTTTCTGATAGGCACCTATTGGTCTTACTGACATCCACTTTGCCTTTCTCTCCACAGACCGGTGC
CACCATGGTGAGCAAGGGAGAGGAACTCATCAAGGAGAACATGCGCATGAAGGTAGTCATGGAAGGGTCT
GTGAATGGGCATCAGTTCAAGTGCACAGGGGAAGGTGAAGGGAATCCCTACATGGGTACTCAGACCATGA
GGATCAAGGTTATTGAAGGTGGCCCTCTCCCGTTTGCCTTCGACATTCTTGCCACTAGCTTCATGTATGG
CAGTCGGACCTTCATCAAGTACCCCAAAGGCATTCCAGACTTCTTCAAACAGTCCTTTCCAGAGGGCTTC
ACATGGGAAAGGGTGACCCGTTACGAGGATGGTGGTGTGGTCACAGTCATGCAGGACACTAGTCTGGAGG
ACGGATGTCTGGTCTATCACGTGCAAGTGAGAGGGGTGAACTTTCCCTCCAATGGGCCTGTGATGCAGAA
GAAAACCAAAGGGTGGGAGCCAAACACAGAGATGATGTATCCTGCAGATGGAGGACTGAGAGGCTATACG
CACATGGCTCTGAAGGTTGACGGAGGAGGCCACTTGTCATGCTCATTTGTGACCACGTACAGGAGCAAGA
AAACTGTCGGCAACATCAAAATGCCTGGCATACATGCGGTTGATCACCGCTTGGAACGACTGGAGGAGTC
TGACAACGAGATGTTTGTGGTACAACGGGAACATGCAGTTGCCAAGTTTGCTGGCCTTGGCGGAGGAATG
GATGAGCTGTACAAATGAACGCGTCATAATCAACCTCTGGATTACAAAATTTGTGAAAGATTGACTGGTA
TTCTTAACTATGTTGCTCCTTTTACGCTATGTGGATACGCTGCTTTAATGCCTTTGTATCATGCTATTGC
TTCCCGTATGGCTTTCATTTTCTCCTCCTTGTATAAATCCTGGTTAGTTCTTGCCACGGCGGAACTCATC
GCCGCCTGCCTTGCCCGCTGCTGGACAGGGGCTCGGCTGTTGGGCACTGACAATTCCGTGGTGTTTATTT
GTGAAATTTGTGATGCTATTGCTTTATTTGTAACCATCTAGCTTTATTTGTGAAATTTGTGATGCTATTG
CTTTATTTGTAACCATTATAAGCTGCAATAAACAAGTTAACAACAACAATTGCATTCATTTTATGTTTCA
GGTTCAGGGGGAGATGTGGGAGGTTTTTTAAACAAGGTACCGTTAAACGCCAGCAACGCGGGCAAGTCCT
TTTTACGGTTCCTGGCCGGGTAATACGACTCACTATAGGCTTGGGCCGCAGGAACCCCTAGTGATGGAGT
TGGCCACTCCCTCTCTGCGCGCTCGCTCGCTCACTGAGGCCGGGCGACCAAAGGTCGCCCGACGCCCGGG
CTTTGCCCGGGCGGCCTCAGTGAGCGAGCGAGCGCGCAGCTGCCTGCAGGGGCGCCTGATGCGGTATTTT
CTCCTTACGCATCTGTGCGGTATTTCACACCGCATA
[95 nt withheld, positions 2837-2931]
T
[46 nt withheld, positions 2933-2978]
C
[141 nt withheld, positions 2980-3120]
CCTTTGACGTTGGAGTCCACGTTCTTT
[37 nt withheld, positions 3148-3184]
ACTCTATCTCGGGCTATTCTTTTGATTTATAAGGGATTTTGCCGATTTCGGTCTATTGGTTAAAAAATGA
GCTGATTTAACAAAAATTTAACGCGAATTTTAACAAAATATTAACGTTTACAATTTTATGGTGCACTCTC
AGTACAATCTGCTCTGATGCCGCATAGTTAAGCCAGCCCCGACACCCGCCAACACCCGCTGACGCGCCCT
GACGGGCTTGTCTGCTCCCGGCATCCGCTTACAGACAAGCTGTGACCGTCTCCGGGAGCTGCATGTGTCA
GAGGTTTTCACCGTCATCACCGAAACGCGCGAGACGAAAGGGCCTCGTGATACGCCTATTTTTATAGGTT
AATGTCATGATAATAATGGTTTCTTAGACGTCAGGTGGCACTTTTCGGGGAAATGTGCGCGGAACCCCTA
TTTGTTTATTTTTCTAAATACATTCAAATATGTATCCGCTCATGAGACAATAACCCTGATAAATGCTTCA
ATAATATTGAAAAAGGAAGAGTATGAGTATTCAACATTTCCGTGTCGCCCTTATTCCCTTTTTTGCGGCA
TTTTGCCTTCCTGTTTTTGCTCACCCAGAAACGCTGGTGAAAGTAAAAGATGCTGAAGATCAGTTGGGTG
CACGAGTGGGTTACATCGAACTGGATCTCAACAGCGGTAAGATCCTTGAGAGTTTTCGCCCCGAAGAACG
TTTTCCAATGATGAGCACTTTTAAAGTTCTGCTATGTGGCGCGGTATTATCCCGTATTGACGCCGGGCAA
GAGCAACTCGGTCGCCGCATACACTATTCTCAGAATGACTTGGTTGAGTACTCACCAGTCACAGAAAAGC
ATCTTACGGATGGCATGACAGTAAGAGAATTATGCAGTGCTGCCATAACCATGAGTGATAACACTGCGGC
CAACTTACTTCTGACAACGATCGGAGGACCGAAGGAGCTAACCGCTTTTTTGCACAACATGGGGGATCAT
GTAACTCGCCTTGATCGTTGGGAACCGGAGCTGAATGAAGCCATACCAAACGACGAGCGTGACACCACGA
TGCCTGTAGCAATGGCAACAACGTTGCGCAAACTATTAACTGGCGAACTACTTACTCTAGCTTCCCGGCA
ACAATTAATAGACTGGATGGAGGCGGATAAAGTTGCAGGACCACTTCTGCGCTCGGCCCTTCCGGCTGGC
TGGTTTATTGCTGATAAATCTGGAGCCGGTGAGCGTGGAAGCCGCGGTATCATTGCAGCACTGGGGCCAG
ATGGTAAGCCCTCCCGTATCGTAGTTATCTACACGACGGGGAGTCAGGCAACTATGGATGAACGAAATAG
ACAGATCGCTGAGATAGGTGCCTCACTGATTAAGCATTGGTAACTGTCAGACCAAGTTTACTCATATATA
CTTTAGATTGATTTAAAACTTCATTTTTAATTTAAAAGGATCTAGGTGAAGATCCTTTTTGATAATCTCA
TGACCAAAATCCCTTAACGTGAGTTTTCGTTCCACTGAGCGTCAGACCCCGTAGAAAAGATCAAAGGATC
TTC
